Addgene plasmid #122785: pAC10065_pLX-NpuDnaE(C)-Hygro(^C;70-341)-IRES-mCherry
Purpose: Plasmid 65:Lentiviral vector encoding NpuDnaE(C)-Hygro(^C;70-341)and mCherry
Depositing lab: Albert Cheng. Publication: Split Selectable Markers. Jillette N, Du M, Cheng AW. bioRxiv 452979 10.1101/452979.
Backbone
  Vector backbone: pAC10096_pLX-DEST-IRES-mCherry (Addgene# 122816)
  Vector type: Mammalian Expression, Lentiviral
  Selectable markers: NpuDnaE(C)-Hygro(^C;70-341)
Growth in bacteria
  Bacterial resistance: Ampicillin, 100 μg/mL
  Growth temperature: 30°C
  Growth strain: NEB Stable
  Copy number: Unknown
Gene/Insert
  Gene/Insert name: NpuDnaE(C)-Hygro(^C;70-341)
  Species: Synthetic
  Cloning method: Gateway Cloning
  Sequencing primers: 5′ CMV-Forward; 3′ IRES-R
Terms and licenses: Academic/Nonprofit Terms; Industry Terms: Not Available to Industry
Depositor comments: Please visit https://www.biorxiv.org/content/10.1101/452979v2 for BioRxiv preprint.
How to cite: pAC10065_pLX-NpuDnaE(C)-Hygro(^C;70-341)-IRES-mCherry was a gift from Albert Cheng (Addgene plasmid # 122785)
