[The description below was written by a language model from this plasmid's Addgene catalogue record and pLannotate feature annotations shown in this document.]
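Description:
pAC10065_pLX-NpuDnaE(C)-Hygro(^C;70-341)-IRES-mCherry is a 9,579 bp lentiviral mammalian expression plasmid made by Gateway cloning into the pLX-DEST-IRES-mCherry destination backbone. It is propagated in E. coli through a high-copy ColE1/pUC-type origin with ampicillin resistance (β-lactamase), and it also carries an f1 origin and an SV40 origin. The viral framework has a third-generation, self-inactivating layout. An RSV promoter drives a truncated HIV-1 5' LTR, followed by the Ψ packaging signal with a partial gag sequence, the Rev response element and a cPPT/CTS. A WPRE and a ΔU3 3' LTR lie downstream of the payload, followed by an SV40 polyadenylation signal. An hPGK promoter is also annotated just upstream of the cPPT/CTS, but the record does not state what it does in this construct.

The payload is a bicistronic cassette driven by the CMV enhancer/promoter. Between the attB1 and attB2 sites sits a synthetic open reading frame in which the C-terminal half of the Npu DnaE split intein is fused to a C-terminal fragment of the hygromycin phosphotransferase, residues 70–341 according to the construct name. The feature table detects only the HygR fragment; the unannotated stretch before it presumably holds the intein portion. A V5 tag is annotated after attB2, though the record does not say whether it is translated in frame. An EMCV IRES then allows mCherry to be translated from the same transcript, marking transduced cells with red fluorescence.

The construct belongs to a split selectable marker system. The hygromycin fragment is not expected to confer resistance alone. Instead, a partner vector supplying the matching N-terminal fragment fused to the N-intein would allow protein trans-splicing to rebuild the functional enzyme. Hygromycin selection would then enrich for cells that received both vectors.
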