Features (pLannotate 1.2.2; 32 found; start..end, strand, type, name):
     65..368     +  enhancer       CMV enhancer: human cytomegalovirus immediate early enhancer
    369..572     +  promoter       CMV promoter: human cytomegalovirus (CMV) immediate early promoter
    595..619     +  protein_bind   attB1: mutant version of attB; recombination site for the Gateway® BP reaction BP Clonase™
    754..1572    +  CDS            HygR (fragment): aminoglycoside phosphotransferase from E. coli confers resistance to hygromycin
   1588..1612    -  protein_bind   attB2: mutant version of attB; recombination site for the Gateway® BP reaction BP Clonase™
   1614..1655    +  CDS            V5 tag: epitope tag from simian virus 5
   1694..2254    +  misc_feature   IRES: internal ribosome entry site (IRES) of the encephalomyocarditis virus (EMCV)
   2257..2964    +  CDS            mCherry: mCherry is a basic (constitutively fluorescent) red fluorescent protein published in 2004, derived from Discosoma sp.. It is reported to be a very rapidly-maturing monomer with low acid sensitivity.
   2991..3579    +  misc_feature   WPRE: woodchuck hepatitis virus posttranscriptional regulatory element
   3630..3649    +  misc_feature   cPPT/CTS (fragment): central polypurine tract and central termination sequence of HIV-1
   3651..3884    +  LTR            3' LTR (ΔU3): self-inactivating 3' long terminal repeat (LTR) from HIV-1
   3962..4083    +  polyA_signal   SV40 poly(A) signal: SV40 polyadenylation signal
   4123..4258    +  rep_origin     SV40 ori: SV40 origin of replication
   4279..4297    -  promoter       T7 promoter: promoter for bacteriophage T7 RNA polymerase
   4305..4460    +  CDS            lacZα (fragment): LacZα fragment of β-galactosidase; lacZ fragment
   4465..4893    +  rep_origin     f1 ori (sequence partly withheld): f1 bacteriophage origin of replication; arrow indicates direction of (+) strand synthesis
   4946..5050    +  promoter       AmpR promoter: bla
   5051..5911    +  CDS            AmpR: β-lactamase; bla; confers resistance to ampicillin, carbenicillin, and related antibiotics
   6082..6670    +  rep_origin     ori: high-copy-number ColE1/pMB1/pBR322/pUC origin of replication
   6853..6945    +  CDS            lacI (fragment): lac repressor; lacI; The lac repressor binds to the lac operator to inhibit transcription in E. coli. This inhibition can be relieved by adding lactose or isopropyl-β-D-thiogalactopyranoside (IPTG).
   6958..6979    +  protein_bind   CAP binding site: CAP binding activates transcription in the presence of cAMP. E. coli catabolite activator protein
   6994..7024    +  promoter       lac promoter: promoter for the E. coli lac operon
   7032..7048    +  protein_bind   lac operator: The lac repressor binds to the lac operator to inhibit transcription in E. coli. This inhibition can be relieved by adding lactose or isopropyl-β-D-thiogalactopyranoside (IPTG). lac repressor encoded by lacI
   7093..7111    +  promoter       T3 promoter: promoter for bacteriophage T3 RNA polymerase
   7139..7365    +  promoter       RSV promoter: Rous sarcoma virus enhancer/promoter
   7366..7546    +  LTR            5' LTR (truncated): truncated 5' long terminal repeat (LTR) from HIV-1
   7593..7718    +  misc_feature   HIV-1 Ψ: packaging signal of human immunodeficiency virus type 1
   7702..8065    +  CDS            HIV-1 gag (fragment): gag protein from human immunodeficiency virus 1; gag
   8211..8444    +  misc_feature   RRE: The Rev response element (RRE) of HIV-1 allows for Rev-dependent mRNA export from the nucleus to the cytoplasm.
   8821..8847    +  CDS            Rev (fragment): human immunodeficiency virus 1 (HIV-1) Rev protein; rev; enhances nuclear export of unspliced and incompletely spliced viral mRNAs
   8848..9348    +  promoter       hPGK promoter: human phosphoglycerate kinase 1 promoter
   9410..9527    +  misc_feature   cPPT/CTS: central polypurine tract and central termination sequence of HIV-1
>Addgene plasmid #122785 | pAC10065_pLX-NpuDnaE(C)-Hygro(^C;70-341)-IRES-mCherry | depositor full sequence | sequence record 234290 | pAC10065_pLX-NpuDnaE(C)-Hygro(^C;70-341)-IRES-mCherry sequence 9579 bps
CCCGGGGTTATTAATAGTAATCAATTACGGGGTCATTAGTTCATAGCCCATATATGGAGTTCCGCGTTAC
ATAACTTACGGTAAATGGCCCGCCTGGCTGACCGCCCAACGACCCCCGCCCATTGACGTCAATAATGACG
TATGTTCCCATAGTAACGCCAATAGGGACTTTCCATTGACGTCAATGGGTGGAGTATTTACGGTAAACTG
CCCACTTGGCAGTACATCAAGTGTATCATATGCCAAGTACGCCCCCTATTGACGTCAATGACGGTAAATG
GCCCGCCTGGCATTATGCCCAGTACATGACCTTATGGGACTTTCCTACTTGGCAGTACATCTACGTATTA
GTCATCGCTATTACCATGGTGATGCGGTTTTGGCAGTACATCAATGGGCGTGGATAGCGGTTTGACTCAC
GGGGATTTCCAAGTCTCCACCCCATTGACGTCAATGGGAGTTTGTTTTGGCACCAAAATCAACGGGACTT
TCCAAAATGTCGTAACAACTCCGCCCCATTGACGCAAATGGGCGGTAGGCGTGTACGGTGGGAGGTCTAT
ATAAGCAGAGCTCTCTGGCTAACTGTCGGGATCAACAAGTTTGTACAAAAAAGCAGGCTCCGAATTCACC
GGTGCCGCCACCATGATTAAGATCGCTACGCGGAAGTACCTGGGGAAACAGAACGTCTACGACATAGGTG
TGGAGCGCGATCACAACTTTGCTCTGAAAAATGGATTTATCGCCAGCAACTGCGCCGCGCTCCCGATTCC
GGAAGTGCTTGACATTGGGGAATTTAGCGAGAGCCTGACCTATTGCATCTCCCGCCGTGCACAGGGTGTC
ACGTTGCAAGACCTGCCTGAAACCGAACTGCCCGCTGTTCTGCAGCCGGTCGCGGAGGCCATGGATGCGA
TCGCTGCGGCCGATCTTAGCCAGACGAGCGGGTTCGGCCCATTCGGACCGCAAGGAATCGGTCAATACAC
TACATGGCGTGATTTCATATGCGCGATTGCTGATCCCCATGTGTATCACTGGCAAACTGTGATGGACGAC
ACCGTCAGTGCGTCCGTCGCGCAGGCTCTCGATGAGCTGATGCTTTGGGCCGAGGACTGCCCCGAAGTCC
GGCACCTCGTGCACGCGGATTTCGGCTCCAACAATGTCCTGACGGACAATGGCCGCATAACAGCGGTCAT
TGACTGGAGCGAGGCGATGTTCGGGGATTCCCAATACGAGGTCGCCAACATCTTCTTCTGGAGGCCGTGG
TTGGCTTGTATGGAGCAGCAGACGCGCTACTTCGAGCGGAGGCATCCGGAGCTTGCAGGATCGCCGCGGC
TCCGGGCGTATATGCTCCGCATTGGTCTTGACCAACTCTATCAGAGCTTGGTTGACGGCAATTTCGATGA
TGCAGCTTGGGCGCAGGGTCGATGCGACGCAATCGTCCGATCCGGAGCCGGGACTGTCGGGCGTACACAA
ATCGCCCGCAGAAGCGCGGCCGTCTGGACCGATGGCTGTGTAGAAGTACTCGCCGATAGTGGAAACCGAC
GCCCCAGCACTCGTCCGAGGGCAAAGGAATAGTTAATTAAGAATTCGACCCAGCTTTCTTGTACAAAGTG
GTTGGTAAGCCTATCCCTAACCCTCTCCTCGGTCTCGATTCTACGTAGTAATGAGCTAGCAGTCTCGAGG
TTAACGAATTCCGCCCCCCCCCTAACGTTACTGGCCGAAGCCGCTTGGAATAAGGCCGGTGTGCGCTTGT
CTATATGTTATTTTCCACCATATTGCCGTCTTTTGGCAATGTGAGGGCCCGGAAACCTGGCCCTGTCTTC
TTGACGAGCATTCCTAGGGGTCTTTCCCCTCTCGCCAAAGGAATGCAAGGTCTGTTGAATGTCGTGAAGG
AAGCAGTTCCTCTGGAAGCTTCTTGAAGACAAACAACGTCTGTAGCGACCCTTTGCAGGCAGCGGAACCC
CCCACCTGGCGACAGGTGCCCCTGCGGCCAAAAGCCACGTGTATAAGATACACCTGCAAAGGCGGCACAA
CCCCAGTGCCACGTTGTGAGTTGGATAGTTGTGGAAAGAGTCAAATGGCTCTCCTCAAGCGTATTCAACA
AGGGGCTGAAGGATGCCCAGAAGGTACCCCATTGTATGGGATCTGATCTGGGGCCTCGGTGCACATGCTT
TACATGTGTTTAGTCGAGGTTAAAAAAACGTCTAGGCCCCCCGAACCACGGGGACGTGGTTTTCCTTTGA
AAAACACGATAATACCATGGTGAGCAAGGGCGAGGAGGATAACATGGCCATCATCAAGGAGTTCATGCGC
TTCAAGGTGCACATGGAGGGCTCCGTGAACGGCCACGAGTTCGAGATCGAGGGCGAGGGCGAGGGCCGCC
CCTACGAGGGCACCCAGACCGCCAAGCTGAAGGTGACCAAGGGTGGCCCCCTGCCCTTCGCCTGGGACAT
CCTGTCCCCTCAGTTCATGTACGGCTCCAAGGCCTACGTGAAGCACCCCGCCGACATCCCCGACTACTTG
AAGCTGTCCTTCCCCGAGGGCTTCAAGTGGGAGCGCGTGATGAACTTCGAGGACGGCGGCGTGGTGACCG
TGACCCAGGACTCCTCCCTGCAGGACGGCGAGTTCATCTACAAGGTGAAGCTGCGCGGCACCAACTTCCC
CTCCGACGGCCCCGTAATGCAGAAGAAGACCATGGGCTGGGAGGCCTCCTCCGAGCGGATGTACCCCGAG
GACGGCGCCCTGAAGGGCGAGATCAAGCAGAGGCTGAAGCTGAAGGACGGCGGCCACTACGACGCTGAGG
TCAAGACCACCTACAAGGCCAAGAAGCCCGTGCAGCTGCCCGGCGCCTACAACGTCAACATCAAGTTGGA
CATCACCTCCCACAACGAGGACTACACCATCGTGGAACAGTACGAACGCGCCGAGGGCCGCCACTCCACC
GGCGGCATGGACGAGCTGTACAAGTAACACCGGTGGCGCGTTAAGTCGACAATCAACCTCTGGATTACAA
AATTTGTGAAAGATTGACTGGTATTCTTAACTATGTTGCTCCTTTTACGCTATGTGGATACGCTGCTTTA
ATGCCTTTGTATCATGCTATTGCTTCCCGTATGGCTTTCATTTTCTCCTCCTTGTATAAATCCTGGTTGC
TGTCTCTTTATGAGGAGTTGTGGCCCGTTGTCAGGCAACGTGGCGTGGTGTGCACTGTGTTTGCTGACGC
AACCCCCACTGGTTGGGGCATTGCCACCACCTGTCAGCTCCTTTCCGGGACTTTCGCTTTCCCCCTCCCT
ATTGCCACGGCGGAACTCATCGCCGCCTGCCTTGCCCGCTGCTGGACAGGGGCTCGGCTGTTGGGCACTG
ACAATTCCGTGGTGTTGTCGGGGAAATCATCGTCCTTTCCTTGGCTGCTCGCCTGTGTTGCCACCTGGAT
TCTGCGCGGGACGTCCTTCTGCTACGTCCCTTCGGCCCTCAATCCAGCGGACCTTCCTTCCCGCGGCCTG
CTGCCGGCTCTGCGGCCTCTTCCGCGTCTTCGCCTTCGCCCTCAGACGAGTCGGATCTCCCTTTGGGCCG
CCTCCCCGCGTCGACTTTAAGACCAATGACTTACAAGGCAGCTGTAGATCTTAGCCACTTTTTAAAAGAA
AAGGGGGGACTGGAAGGGCTAATTCACTCCCAACGAAGACAAGATCTGCTTTTTGCTTGTACTGGGTCTC
TCTGGTTAGACCAGATCTGAGCCTGGGAGCTCTCTGGCTAACTAGGGAACCCACTGCTTAAGCCTCAATA
AAGCTTGCCTTGAGTGCTTCAAGTAGTGTGTGCCCGTCTGTTGTGTGACTCTGGTAACTAGAGATCCCTC
AGACCCTTTTAGTCAGTGTGGAAAATCTCTAGCAGTACGTATAGTAGTTCATGTCATCTTATTATTCAGT
ATTTATAACTTGCAAAGAAATGAATATCAGAGAGTGAGAGGAACTTGTTTATTGCAGCTTATAATGGTTA
CAAATAAAGCAATAGCATCACAAATTTCACAAATAAAGCATTTTTTTCACTGCATTCTAGTTGTGGTTTG
TCCAAACTCATCAATGTATCTTATCATGTCTGGCTCTAGCTATCCCGCCCCTAACTCCGCCCATCCCGCC
CCTAACTCCGCCCAGTTCCGCCCATTCTCCGCCCCATGGCTGACTAATTTTTTTTATTTATGCAGAGGCC
GAGGCCGCCTCGGCCTCTGAGCTATTCCAGAAGTAGTGAGGAGGCTTTTTTGGAGGCCTAGGGACGTACC
CAATTCGCCCTATAGTGAGTCGTATTACGCGCGCTCACTGGCCGTCGTTTTACAACGTCGTGACTGGGAA
AACCCTGGCGTTACCCAACTTAATCGCCTTGCAGCACATCCCCCTTTCGCCAGCTGGCGTAATAGCGAAG
AGGCCCGCACCGATCGCCCTTCCCAACAGTTGCGCAGCCTGAATGGCGAATGGG
[124 nt withheld, positions 4465-4588]
C
[91 nt withheld, positions 4590-4680]
A
[49 nt withheld, positions 4682-4730]
CCTTTGACGTTGGAGTCCACGTTCTTT
[37 nt withheld, positions 4758-4794]
ACCCTATCTCGGTCTATTCTTTTGATTTATAAGGGATTTTGCCGATTTCGGCCTATTGGTTAAAAAATGA
GCTGATTTAACAAAAATTTAACGCGAATTTTAACAAAATATTAACGCTTACAATTTAGGTGGCACTTTTC
GGGGAAATGTGCGCGGAACCCCTATTTGTTTATTTTTCTAAATACATTCAAATATGTATCCGCTCATGAG
ACAATAACCCTGATAAATGCTTCAATAATATTGAAAAAGGAAGAGTATGAGTATTCAACATTTCCGTGTC
GCCCTTATTCCCTTTTTTGCGGCATTTTGCCTTCCTGTTTTTGCTCACCCAGAAACGCTGGTGAAAGTAA
AAGATGCTGAAGATCAGTTGGGTGCACGAGTGGGTTACATCGAACTGGATCTCAACAGCGGTAAGATCCT
TGAGAGTTTTCGCCCCGAAGAACGTTTTCCAATGATGAGCACTTTTAAAGTTCTGCTATGTGGCGCGGTA
TTATCCCGTATTGACGCCGGGCAAGAGCAACTCGGTCGCCGCATACACTATTCTCAGAATGACTTGGTTG
AGTACTCACCAGTCACAGAAAAGCATCTTACGGATGGCATGACAGTAAGAGAATTATGCAGTGCTGCCAT
AACCATGAGTGATAACACTGCGGCCAACTTACTTCTGACAACGATCGGAGGACCGAAGGAGCTAACCGCT
TTTTTGCACAACATGGGGGATCATGTAACTCGCCTTGATCGTTGGGAACCGGAGCTGAATGAAGCCATAC
CAAACGACGAGCGTGACACCACGATGCCTGTAGCAATGGCAACAACGTTGCGCAAACTATTAACTGGCGA
ACTACTTACTCTAGCTTCCCGGCAACAATTAATAGACTGGATGGAGGCGGATAAAGTTGCAGGACCACTT
CTGCGCTCGGCCCTTCCGGCTGGCTGGTTTATTGCTGATAAATCTGGAGCCGGTGAGCGTGGGTCTCGCG
GTATCATTGCAGCACTGGGGCCAGATGGTAAGCCCTCCCGTATCGTAGTTATCTACACGACGGGGAGTCA
GGCAACTATGGATGAACGAAATAGACAGATCGCTGAGATAGGTGCCTCACTGATTAAGCATTGGTAACTG
TCAGACCAAGTTTACTCATATATACTTTAGATTGATTTAAAACTTCATTTTTAATTTAAAAGGATCTAGG
TGAAGATCCTTTTTGATAATCTCATGACCAAAATCCCTTAACGTGAGTTTTCGTTCCACTGAGCGTCAGA
CCCCGTAGAAAAGATCAAAGGATCTTCTTGAGATCCTTTTTTTCTGCGCGTAATCTGCTGCTTGCAAACA
AAAAAACCACCGCTACCAGCGGTGGTTTGTTTGCCGGATCAAGAGCTACCAACTCTTTTTCCGAAGGTAA
CTGGCTTCAGCAGAGCGCAGATACCAAATACTGTTCTTCTAGTGTAGCCGTAGTTAGGCCACCACTTCAA
GAACTCTGTAGCACCGCCTACATACCTCGCTCTGCTAATCCTGTTACCAGTGGCTGCTGCCAGTGGCGAT
AAGTCGTGTCTTACCGGGTTGGACTCAAGACGATAGTTACCGGATAAGGCGCAGCGGTCGGGCTGAACGG
GGGGTTCGTGCACACAGCCCAGCTTGGAGCGAACGACCTACACCGAACTGAGATACCTACAGCGTGAGCT
ATGAGAAAGCGCCACGCTTCCCGAAGGGAGAAAGGCGGACAGGTATCCGGTAAGCGGCAGGGTCGGAACA
GGAGAGCGCACGAGGGAGCTTCCAGGGGGAAACGCCTGGTATCTTTATAGTCCTGTCGGGTTTCGCCACC
TCTGACTTGAGCGTCGATTTTTGTGATGCTCGTCAGGGGGGCGGAGCCTATGGAAAAACGCCAGCAACGC
GGCCTTTTTACGGTTCCTGGCCTTTTGCTGGCCTTTTGCTCACATGTTCTTTCCTGCGTTATCCCCTGAT
TCTGTGGATAACCGTATTACCGCCTTTGAGTGAGCTGATACCGCTCGCCGCAGCCGAACGACCGAGCGCA
GCGAGTCAGTGAGCGAGGAAGCGGAAGAGCGCCCAATACGCAAACCGCCTCTCCCCGCGCGTTGGCCGAT
TCATTAATGCAGCTGGCACGACAGGTTTCCCGACTGGAAAGCGGGCAGTGAGCGCAACGCAATTAATGTG
AGTTAGCTCACTCATTAGGCACCCCAGGCTTTACACTTTATGCTTCCGGCTCGTATGTTGTGTGGAATTG
TGAGCGGATAACAATTTCACACAGGAAACAGCTATGACCATGATTACGCCAAGCGCGCAATTAACCCTCA
CTAAAGGGAACAAAAGCTGGAGCTGCAAGCTTAATGTAGTCTTATGCAATACTCTTGTAGTCTTGCAACA
TGGTAACGATGAGTTAGCAACATGCCTTACAAGGAGAGAAAAAGCACCGTGCATGCCGATTGGTGGAAGT
AAGGTGGTACGATCGTGCCTTATTAGGAAGGCAACAGACGGGTCTGACATGGATTGGACGAACCACTGAA
TTGCCGCATTGCAGAGATATTGTATTTAAGTGCCTAGCTCGATACATAAACGGGTCTCTCTGGTTAGACC
AGATCTGAGCCTGGGAGCTCTCTGGCTAACTAGGGAACCCACTGCTTAAGCCTCAATAAAGCTTGCCTTG
AGTGCTTCAAGTAGTGTGTGCCCGTCTGTTGTGTGACTCTGGTAACTAGAGATCCCTCAGACCCTTTTAG
TCAGTGTGGAAAATCTCTAGCAGTGGCGCCCGAACAGGGACTTGAAAGCGAAAGGGAAACCAGAGGAGCT
CTCTCGACGCAGGACTCGGCTTGCTGAAGCGCGCACGGCAAGAGGCGAGGGGCGGCGACTGGTGAGTACG
CCAAAAATTTTGACTAGCGGAGGCTAGAAGGAGAGAGATGGGTGCGAGAGCGTCAGTATTAAGCGGGGGA
GAATTAGATCGCGATGGGAAAAAATTCGGTTAAGGCCAGGGGGAAAGAAAAAATATAAATTAAAACATAT
AGTATGGGCAAGCAGGGAGCTAGAACGATTCGCAGTTAATCCTGGCCTGTTAGAAACATCAGAAGGCTGT
AGACAAATACTGGGACAGCTACAACCATCCCTTCAGACAGGATCAGAAGAACTTAGATCATTATATAATA
CAGTAGCAACCCTCTATTGTGTGCATCAAAGGATAGAGATAAAAGACACCAAGGAAGCTTTAGACAAGAT
AGAGGAAGAGCAAAACAAAAGTAAGACCACCGCACAGCAAGCGGCCGCTGATCTTCAGACCTGGAGGAGG
AGATATGAGGGACAATTGGAGAAGTGAATTATATAAATATAAAGTAGTAAAAATTGAACCATTAGGAGTA
GCACCCACCAAGGCAAAGAGAAGAGTGGTGCAGAGAGAAAAAAGAGCAGTGGGAATAGGAGCTTTGTTCC
TTGGGTTCTTGGGAGCAGCAGGAAGCACTATGGGCGCAGCGTCAATGACGCTGACGGTACAGGCCAGACA
ATTATTGTCTGGTATAGTGCAGCAGCAGAACAATTTGCTGAGGGCTATTGAGGCGCAACAGCATCTGTTG
CAACTCACAGTCTGGGGCATCAAGCAGCTCCAGGCAAGAATCCTGGCTGTGGAAAGATACCTAAAGGATC
AACAGCTCCTGGGGATTTGGGGTTGCTCTGGAAAACTCATTTGCACCACTGCTGTGCCTTGGAATGCTAG
TTGGAGTAATAAATCTCTGGAACAGATTTGGAATCACACGACCTGGATGGAGTGGGACAGAGAAATTAAC
AATTACACAAGCTTAATACACTCCTTAATTGAAGAATCGCAAAACCAGCAAGAAAAGAATGAACAAGAAT
TATTGGAATTAGATAAATGGGCAAGTTTGTGGAATTGGTTTAACATAACAAATTGGCTGTGGTATATAAA
ATTATTCATAATGATAGTAGGAGGCTTGGTAGGTTTAAGAATAGTTTTTGCTGTACTTTCTATAGTGAAT
AGAGTTAGGCAGGGATATTCACCATTATCGTTTCAGACCCACCTCCCAACCCCGAGGGGACCCTTGCGCC
TTTTCCAAGGCAGCCCTGGGTTTGCGCAGGGACGCGGCTGCTCTGGGCGTGGTTCCGGGAAACGCAGCGG
CGCCGACCCTGGGTCTCGCACATTCTTCACGTCCGTTCGCAGCGTCACCCGGATCTTCGCCGCTACCCTT
GTGGGCCCCCCGGCGACGCTTCCTGCTCCGCCCCTAAGTCGGGAAGGTTCCTTGCGGTTCGCGGCGTGCC
GGACGTGACAAACGGAAGCCGCACGTCTCACTAGTACCCTCGCAGACGGACAGCGCCAGGGAGCAATGGC
AGCGCGCCGACCGCGATGGGCTGTGGCCAATAGCGGCTGCTCAGCAGGGCGCGCCGAGAGCAGCGGCCGG
GAAGGGGCGGTGCGGGAGGCGGGGTGTGGGGCGGTAGTGTGGGCCCTGTTCCTGCCCGCGCGGTGTTCCG
CATTCTGCAAGCCTCCGGAGCGCACGTCGGCAGTCGGCTCCCTCGTTGACCGAATCACCGACCTCTCTCC
CCAGGGGGTACCCAGCTGTCTAGAGAATTCTAGATCTTGAGACAAATGGCAGTATTCATCCACAATTTTA
AAAGAAAAGGGGGGATTGGGGGGTACAGTGCAGGGGAAAGAATAGTAGACATAATAGCAACAGACATACA
AACTAAAGAATTACAAAAACAAATTACAAAAATTCAAAATTTTCGGGTTTATTACAGGGACAGCAGAGAT
CCACTTTGGCGCCGGCTCGAGGGGG
